Addgene plasmid #216006: AA026
Purpose: Fragmid fragment: (Cas protein) NG PAM
Depositing lab: John Doench. Publication: Modular vector assembly enables rapid assessment of emerging CRISPR technologies. McGee AV, Liu YV, Griffith AL, Szegletes ZM, Wen B, Kraus C, Miller NW, Steger RJ, Escude Velasco B, Bosch JA, Zirin JD, Viswanatha R, Sontheimer EJ, Goodale A, Greene MA, Green TM, Doench JG. Cell Genom. 2024 Mar 13;4(3):100519. doi: 10.1016/j.xgen.2024.100519. PubMed 38484704.
Backbone
  Vector backbone: pUC57-Kan
  Vector type: CRISPR ; Fragment
Growth in bacteria
  Bacterial resistance: Kanamycin, 50 μg/mL
  Growth temperature: 37°C
  Growth strain: DH5alpha
  Copy number: Unknown
Gene/Insert
  Gene/Insert name: Cas9-SpG_v1.1 [Sp]
  Species: Streptococcus pyogenes
  Cloning method: Unknown
Resource information
  A portion of this plasmid was derived from a plasmid made by: Genscript ID: U9799GC010-2
Terms and licenses: Academic/Nonprofit Terms; Industry Terms: Not Available to Industry
Depositor comments: Please visit https://www.biorxiv.org/content/10.1101/2023.10.25.564061v1 for bioRxiv preprint.
How to cite: AA026 was a gift from John Doench (Addgene plasmid # 216006 ; http://n2t.net/addgene:216006 ; RRID:Addgene_216006)
