[The description below was written by a language model from this plasmid's Addgene catalogue record and pLannotate feature annotations shown in this document.]
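Description:
AA026 is a "Fragmid" fragment plasmid: a bacterial storage vector that holds one modular part, in this case a Cas protein coding module, intended to be combined with other fragments when building complete CRISPR vectors through a modular assembly system. It is built on the pUC57-Kan cloning backbone and is about 6.7 kb according to the sequenced record. Propagation in E. coli relies on the high-copy ColE1/pUC-type origin, and selection is by kanamycin through the aph(3')-Ia aminoglycoside phosphotransferase gene. The remaining annotated backbone features are remnants typical of pUC-derived vectors: partial bom, rop and lacI sequences, plus the CAP binding site, lac promoter, lac operator and a lacZα fragment that flank the cloning region where the insert sits.

The payload is Cas9-SpG_v1.1, a variant of Streptococcus pyogenes Cas9 described in the record as recognising an NG PAM, which broadens the range of targetable sites compared with the NGG requirement of the wild-type enzyme. The feature table annotates it as an approximately 4.1 kb Cas9 coding sequence (flagged as a partial match, as would be expected for an engineered variant). No eukaryotic promoter, terminator, nuclear localisation signal, tag or guide RNA cassette is annotated, and the lac promoter points in the opposite direction to the Cas9 reading frame, consistent with this being a donor part rather than an expression construct. Expression elements would presumably come from other modules in the final assembly. The record does not state the cloning method or the flanking sites used for assembly.
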