Features (pLannotate 1.2.2; 10 found; start..end, strand, type, name):
    137..236     +  misc_feature   bom (fragment): basis of mobility region from pBR322
    242..399     -  CDS            lacZα (fragment): LacZα fragment of β-galactosidase; lacZ fragment
    445..4544    +  CDS            Cas9 (fragment): Cas9 (Csn1) endonuclease from the Streptococcus pyogenes Type II CRISPR/Cas system generates RNA-guided double strand breaks in DNA
   4641..4657    -  protein_bind   lac operator: The lac repressor binds to the lac operator to inhibit transcription in E. coli. This inhibition can be relieved by adding lactose or isopropyl-β-D-thiogalactopyranoside (IPTG). lac repressor encoded by lacI
   4665..4695    -  promoter       lac promoter: promoter for the E. coli lac operon
   4710..4731    -  protein_bind   CAP binding site: CAP binding activates transcription in the presence of cAMP. E. coli catabolite activator protein
   4744..4836    -  CDS            lacI (fragment): lac repressor; lacI; The lac repressor binds to the lac operator to inhibit transcription in E. coli. This inhibition can be relieved by adding lactose or isopropyl-β-D-thiogalactopyranoside (IPTG).
   5019..5607    -  rep_origin     ori: high-copy-number ColE1/pMB1/pBR322/pUC origin of replication
   5785..6594    -  CDS            KanR: aminoglycoside phosphotransferase; aph(3')-Ia; confers resistance to kanamycin in bacteria or G418 (Geneticin®) in eukaryotes
   6701..35      +  CDS            rop (fragment) (across the origin): Rop protein, which maintains plasmids at low copy number; rop
>Addgene plasmid #216006 | AA026 | addgene full sequence | sequence record 431428 | Addgene NGS Result
TCGCGCGTTTCGGTGATGACGGTGAAAACCTCTGACACATGCAGCTCCCGGAGACGGTCACAGCTTGTCT
GTAAGCGGATGCCGGGAGCAGACAAGCCCGTCAGGGCGCGTCAGCGGGTGTTGGCGGGTGTCGGGGCTGG
CTTAACTATGCGGCATCAGAGCAGATTGTACTGAGAGTGCACCATATGCGGTGTGAAATACCGCACAGAT
GCGTAAGGAGAAAATACCGCATCAGGCGCCATTCGCCATTCAGGCTGCGCAACTGTTGGGAAGGGCGATC
GGTGCGGGCCTCTTCGCTATTACGCCAGCTGGCGAAAGGGGGATGTGCTGCAAGGCGATTAAGTTGGGTA
ACGCCAGGGTTTTCCCAGTCACGACGTTGTAAAACGACGGCCAGAGAATTCGAGCTCGGTACCTCGCGAA
TACATCTAGATGAAGACTGGCAGCGACAAGAAGTACAGCATCGGCCTGGACATCGGCACCAACTCTGTGG
GCTGGGCCGTGATCACCGACGAGTACAAGGTGCCCAGCAAGAAATTCAAGGTGCTGGGCAACACCGACCG
GCACAGCATCAAGAAGAACCTGATCGGAGCCCTGCTGTTCGACAGCGGCGAAACAGCCGAGGCCACCCGG
CTGAAGAGAACCGCCAGAAGAAGATACACCAGACGGAAGAACCGGATCTGCTATCTGCAAGAGATCTTCA
GCAACGAGATGGCCAAGGTGGACGACAGCTTCTTCCACAGACTGGAAGAGTCCTTCCTGGTGGAAGAGGA
TAAGAAGCACGAGCGGCACCCCATCTTCGGCAACATCGTGGACGAGGTGGCCTACCACGAGAAGTACCCC
ACCATCTACCACCTGAGAAAGAAACTGGTGGACAGCACCGACAAGGCCGACCTGCGGCTGATCTATCTGG
CCCTGGCCCACATGATCAAGTTCCGGGGCCACTTCCTGATCGAGGGCGACCTGAACCCCGACAACAGCGA
CGTGGACAAGCTGTTCATCCAGCTGGTGCAGACCTACAACCAGCTGTTCGAGGAAAACCCCATCAACGCT
AGCGGCGTGGACGCCAAGGCCATCCTGTCTGCCAGACTGAGCAAGAGCAGACGGCTGGAAAATCTGATCG
CCCAGCTGCCCGGCGAGAAGAAGAATGGCCTGTTCGGCAACCTGATTGCCCTGAGCCTGGGCCTGACCCC
CAACTTCAAGAGCAACTTCGACCTGGCCGAGGATGCCAAACTGCAGCTGAGCAAGGACACCTACGACGAC
GACCTGGACAACCTGCTGGCCCAGATCGGCGACCAGTACGCCGACCTGTTTCTGGCCGCCAAGAACCTGT
CCGACGCCATCCTGCTGAGCGACATCCTGAGAGTGAACACCGAGATCACCAAGGCCCCCCTGAGCGCCTC
TATGATCAAGAGATACGACGAGCACCACCAGGACCTGACCCTGCTGAAAGCTCTCGTGCGGCAGCAGCTG
CCTGAGAAGTACAAAGAGATTTTCTTCGACCAGAGCAAGAACGGCTACGCCGGCTACATTGACGGCGGAG
CCAGCCAGGAAGAGTTCTACAAGTTCATCAAGCCCATCCTGGAAAAGATGGACGGCACCGAGGAACTGCT
CGTGAAGCTGAACAGAGAGGACCTGCTGCGGAAGCAGCGGACCTTCGACAACGGCAGCATCCCCCACCAG
ATCCACCTGGGAGAGCTGCACGCCATTCTGCGGCGGCAGGAAGATTTTTACCCATTCCTGAAGGACAACC
GGGAAAAGATCGAGAAGATCCTGACCTTCCGCATCCCCTACTACGTGGGCCCTCTGGCCAGGGGAAACAG
CAGATTCGCCTGGATGACCAGAAAGAGCGAGGAAACCATCACCCCCTGGAACTTCGAGGAAGTGGTGGAC
AAGGGCGCTTCCGCCCAGAGCTTCATCGAGCGGATGACCAACTTCGATAAGAACCTGCCCAACGAGAAGG
TGCTGCCCAAGCACAGCCTGCTGTACGAGTACTTCACCGTGTATAACGAGCTGACCAAAGTGAAATACGT
GACCGAGGGAATGAGAAAGCCCGCCTTCCTGAGCGGCGAGCAGAAAAAGGCCATCGTGGACCTGCTGTTC
AAGACCAACCGGAAAGTGACCGTGAAGCAGCTGAAAGAGGACTACTTCAAGAAAATCGAGTGCTTCGACT
CCGTGGAAATCTCCGGCGTGGAAGATCGGTTCAACGCCTCCCTGGGCACATACCACGATCTGCTGAAAAT
TATCAAGGACAAGGACTTCCTGGACAATGAGGAAAACGAGGACATTCTGGAAGATATCGTGCTGACCCTG
ACACTGTTTGAGGACAGAGAGATGATCGAGGAACGGCTGAAAACCTATGCCCACCTGTTCGACGACAAAG
TGATGAAGCAGCTGAAGCGGCGGAGATACACCGGCTGGGGCAGGCTGAGCCGGAAGCTGATCAACGGCAT
CCGGGACAAGCAGTCCGGCAAGACAATCCTGGATTTCCTGAAGTCCGACGGCTTCGCCAACAGAAACTTC
ATGCAGCTGATCCACGACGACAGCCTGACCTTTAAAGAGGACATCCAGAAAGCCCAGGTGTCCGGCCAGG
GCGATAGCCTGCACGAGCACATTGCCAATCTGGCCGGCAGCCCCGCCATTAAGAAGGGCATCCTGCAGAC
AGTGAAGGTGGTGGACGAGCTCGTGAAAGTGATGGGCCGGCACAAGCCCGAGAACATCGTGATCGAAATG
GCCAGAGAGAACCAGACCACCCAGAAGGGACAGAAGAACAGCCGCGAGAGAATGAAGCGGATCGAAGAGG
GCATCAAAGAGCTGGGCAGCCAGATCCTGAAAGAACACCCAGTGGAAAACACCCAGCTGCAGAACGAGAA
GCTGTACCTGTACTACCTGCAGAATGGGCGGGATATGTACGTGGACCAGGAACTGGACATCAACCGGCTG
TCCGACTACGATGTGGACCATATCGTGCCTCAGAGCTTTCTGAAGGACGACTCCATCGACAACAAGGTGC
TGACCAGAAGCGACAAGAACCGGGGCAAGAGCGACAACGTGCCCTCCGAAGAGGTCGTGAAGAAGATGAA
GAACTACTGGCGGCAGCTGCTGAACGCCAAGCTGATTACCCAGAGAAAGTTCGACAATCTGACCAAGGCC
GAGAGAGGCGGCCTGAGCGAACTGGATAAGGCCGGCTTCATCAAGAGACAGCTGGTGGAAACCCGGCAGA
TCACAAAGCACGTGGCACAGATCCTGGACTCCCGGATGAACACTAAGTACGACGAGAATGACAAGCTGAT
CCGGGAAGTGAAAGTGATCACCCTGAAGTCCAAGCTGGTGTCCGATTTCCGGAAGGATTTCCAGTTTTAC
AAAGTGCGCGAGATCAACAACTACCACCACGCCCACGACGCCTACCTGAACGCCGTCGTGGGAACCGCCC
TGATCAAAAAGTACCCTAAGCTGGAAAGCGAGTTCGTGTACGGCGACTACAAGGTGTACGACGTGCGGAA
GATGATCGCCAAGAGCGAGCAGGAAATCGGCAAGGCTACCGCCAAGTACTTCTTCTACAGCAACATCATG
AACTTTTTCAAGACCGAGATTACCCTGGCCAACGGCGAGATCCGGAAGCGGCCTCTGATCGAGACAAACG
GCGAAACCGGGGAGATCGTGTGGGATAAGGGCCGGGATTTTGCCACCGTGCGGAAAGTGCTGAGCATGCC
CCAAGTGAATATCGTGAAAAAGACCGAGGTGCAGACAGGCGGCTTCAGCAAAGAGTCTATCCTGCCCAAG
AGGAACAGCGATAAGCTGATCGCCAGAAAGAAGGACTGGGACCCTAAGAAGTACGGCGGCTTCCTGTGGC
CCACCGTGGCCTATTCTGTGCTGGTGGTGGCCAAAGTGGAAAAGGGCAAGTCCAAGAAACTGAAGAGTGT
GAAAGAGCTGCTGGGGATCACCATCATGGAAAGAAGCAGCTTCGAGAAGAATCCCATCGACTTTCTGGAA
GCCAAGGGCTACAAAGAAGTGAAAAAGGACCTGATCATCAAGCTGCCTAAGTACTCCCTGTTCGAGCTGG
AAAACGGCCGGAAGAGAATGCTGGCCTCTGCCAAGCAGCTGCAGAAGGGAAACGAACTGGCCCTGCCCTC
CAAATATGTGAACTTCCTGTACCTGGCCAGCCACTATGAGAAGCTGAAGGGCTCCCCCGAGGATAATGAG
CAGAAACAGCTGTTTGTGGAACAGCACAAGCACTACCTGGACGAGATCATCGAGCAGATCAGCGAGTTCT
CCAAGAGAGTGATCCTGGCCGACGCTAATCTGGACAAAGTGCTGTCCGCCTACAACAAGCACCGGGATAA
GCCCATCAGAGAGCAGGCCGAGAATATCATCCACCTGTTTACCCTGACCAATCTGGGAGCCCCTGCCGCC
TTCAAGTACTTTGACACCACCATCGACCGGAAGCAGTACAGAAGCACCAAAGAGGTGCTGGACGCCACCC
TGATCCACCAGAGCATCACCGGCCTGTACGAGACACGAATCGATTTGTCTCAGCTGGGAGGCGATGGGTC
CAAGTCTTCATCGGATCCCGGGCCCGTCGACTGCAGAGGCCTGCATGCAAGCTTGGTGTAATCATGGTCA
TAGCTGTTTCCTGTGTGAAATTGTTATCCGCTCACAATTCCACACAACATACGAGCCGGAAGCATAAAGT
GTAAAGCCTGGGGTGCCTAATGAGTGAGCTAACTCACATTAATTGCGTTGCGCTCACTGCCCGCTTTCCA
GTCGGGAAACCTGTCGTGCCAGCTGCATTAATGAATCGGCCAACGCGCGGGGAGAGGCGGTTTGCGTATT
GGGCGCTCTTCCGCTTCCTCGCTCACTGACTCGCTGCGCTCGGTCGTTCGGCTGCGGCGAGCGGTATCAG
CTCACTCAAAGGCGGTAATACGGTTATCCACAGAATCAGGGGATAACGCAGGAAAGAACATGTGAGCAAA
AGGCCAGCAAAAGGCCAGGAACCGTAAAAAGGCCGCGTTGCTGGCGTTTTTCCATAGGCTCCGCCCCCCT
GACGAGCATCACAAAAATCGACGCTCAAGTCAGAGGTGGCGAAACCCGACAGGACTATAAAGATACCAGG
CGTTTCCCCCTGGAAGCTCCCTCGTGCGCTCTCCTGTTCCGACCCTGCCGCTTACCGGATACCTGTCCGC
CTTTCTCCCTTCGGGAAGCGTGGCGCTTTCTCATAGCTCACGCTGTAGGTATCTCAGTTCGGTGTAGGTC
GTTCGCTCCAAGCTGGGCTGTGTGCACGAACCCCCCGTTCAGCCCGACCGCTGCGCCTTATCCGGTAACT
ATCGTCTTGAGTCCAACCCGGTAAGACACGACTTATCGCCACTGGCAGCAGCCACTGGTAACAGGATTAG
CAGAGCGAGGTATGTAGGCGGTGCTACAGAGTTCTTGAAGTGGTGGCCTAACTACGGCTACACTAGAAGA
ACAGTATTTGGTATCTGCGCTCTGCTGAAGCCAGTTACCTTCGGAAAAAGAGTTGGTAGCTCTTGATCCG
GCAAACAAACCACCGCTGGTAGCGGTGGTTTTTTTGTTTGCAAGCAGCAGATTACGCGCAGAAAAAAAGG
ATCTCAAGAAGATCCTTTGATCTTTTCTACGGGGTCTGACGCTCAGTGGAACGAAAACTCACGTTAAGGG
ATTTTGGTCATGAGATTATCAAAAAGGATCTTCACCTAGATCCTTTTAAATTAAAAATGAAGTTTTAAAT
CAAGCCCAATCTGAATAATGTTACAACCAATTAACCAATTCTGATTAGAAAAACTCATCGAGCATCAAAT
GAAACTGCAATTTATTCATATCAGGATTATCAATACCATATTTTTGAAAAAGCCGTTTCTGTAATGAAGG
AGAAAACTCACCGAGGCAGTTCCATAGGATGGCAAGATCCTGGTATCGGTCTGCGATTCCGACTCGTCCA
ACATCAATACAACCTATTAATTTCCCCTCGTCAAAAATAAGGTTATCAAGTGAGAAATCACCATGAGTGA
CGACTGAATCCGGTGAGAATGGCAAAAGTTTATGCATTTCTTTCCAGACTTGTTCAACAGGCCAGCCATT
ACGCTCGTCATCAAAATCACTCGCATCAACCAAACCGTTATTCATTCGTGATTGCGCCTGAGCGAGACGA
AATACGCGATCGCTGTTAAAAGGACAATTACAAACAGGAATCGAATGCAACCGGCGCAGGAACACTGCCA
GCGCATCAACAATATTTTCACCTGAATCAGGATATTCTTCTAATACCTGGAATGCTGTTTTTCCGGGGAT
CGCAGTGGTGAGTAACCATGCATCATCAGGAGTACGGATAAAATGCTTGATGGTCGGAAGAGGCATAAAT
TCCGTCAGCCAGTTTAGTCTGACCATCTCATCTGTAACATCATTGGCAACGCTACCTTTGCCATGTTTCA
GAAACAACTCTGGCGCATCGGGCTTCCCATACAAGCGATAGATTGTCGCACCTGATTGCCCGACATTATC
GCGAGCCCATTTATACCCATATAAATCAGCATCCATGTTGGAATTTAATCGCGGCCTCGACGTTTCCCGT
TGAATATGGCTCATAACACCCCTTGTATTACTGTTTATGTAAGCAGACAGTTTTATTGTTCATGATGATA
TATTTTTATCTTGTGCAATGTAACATCAGAGATTTTGAGACACGGGCCAGAGCTGCA
